>Addgene plasmid #146254 | pAc5.1B-lambdaN-HA-DmGW182-delmf2_E | depositor full sequence | sequence record 288699 | Full Sequence
CTTCAAGGAATTAATTCTATATTCTAAAAACACAAATGATACTTCTAAAAAAAATCATGAATGGCATCAA
CTCTGAATCAAATCTTTGCAGATGCACCTACTTCTCATTTCCACTGTCACATCATTTTTCCAGATCTCGC
TGCCTGTTATGTGGCCCACAAACCAAGACACGTTTTATGGCCATTAAAGCTGGCTGATCGTCGCCAAACA
CCAAATACATATCAATATGTACATTCGAGAAAGAAGCGATCAAAGAAGCGTCTTCGGGCGAGTAGGAGAA
TGCGGAGGAGAAGGAGAACGAGCTGATCTAGTATCTCTCCACAATCCAATGCCAACTGACCAACTGGCCA
TATTCGGAGCAATTTGAAGCCAATTTCCATCGCCTGGCGATCGCTCCATTCTTGGCTATATGTTTTTCAC
CGTTCCCGGGGCCATTTTCAAAGACTCGTCGGTAAGATAAGATTGTGTCACTCGCTGTCTCTCTTCATTT
GTCGAAGAATGCTGAGGAATTTCGCGATGACGTCGGCGAGTATTTTGAAGAATGAGAATAATTTGTATTT
ATACGAAAATCAGTTAGTGGAATTTTCTACAAAAACATGTTATCTATAGATAATTTTGTTGCAAAATATG
TTGACTATGACAAAGATTGTATGTATATACCTTTAATGTATTCTCATTTTCTTATGTATTTATAATGGCA
ATGATGATACTGATGATATTTTAAGATGATGCCAGACCACAGGCTGATTTCTGCGTCTTTTGCCGAACGC
AGTGCATGTGCGGTTGTTGTTTTTTGGAATAGTTTCAATTTTCGGACTGTCCGCTTTGATTTCAGTTTCT
TGGCTTATTCAAAAAGCAAAGTAAAGCCAAAAAAGCGAGATGGCAATACCAAATGCGGCAAAACGGTAGT
GGAAGGAAAGGGGTGCGGGGCAGCGGAAGGAAGGGTGGGGCGGGGCGTGGCGGGGTCTGTGGCTGGGCGC
GACGTCACCGACGTTGGAGCCACTCCTTTGACCATGTGTGCGTGTGTGTATTATTCGTGTCTCGCCACTC
GCCGGTTGTTTTTTTCTTTTTATCTCGCTCTCTCTAGCGCCATCTCGTACGCATGCTCAACGCACCGCAT
GTTGCCGTGTCCTTTATGCGTCATTTTGGCTCGAAATAGGCAATTATTTAAACAAAGATTAGTCAACGAA
AACGCTAAAATAAATAAGTCTACAATATGGTTACTTATTGCCATGTGTGTGCAGCCAACGATAGCAACAA
AAGCAACAACACAGTGGCTTTCCCTCTTTCACTTTTTGTTTGCAAGCGCGTGCGAGCAAGACGGCACGAC
CGGCAAACGCAATTACGCTGACAAAGAGCAGACGAAGTTTTGGCCGAAAAACATCAAGGCGCCTGATACG
AATGCATTTGCAATAACAATTGCGATATTTAATATTGTTTATGAAGCTGTTTGACTTCAAAACACACAAA
AAAAAAAATAAAACAAATTATTTGAAAGAGAATTAGGAATCGGACAGCTTATCGTTACGGGCTAACAGCA
CACCGAGACGAAATAGCTTACCTGACGTCACAGCCTCTGGAAGAACTGCCGCCAAGCAGAGAGAGAGAGA
AAAAGAGGGAGAGCAGCTTAGACCGCATGTGCTTGTGTGTGAGGCGTCTCTCTCTTCGTCTCCTGTTTGC
GCAAACGCATAGACTGCACTGAGAAAATCGATTACCTATTTTTTATGAATGAATATTTGCACTATTACTA
TTCAAAACTATTAAGATAGCAATCACATTCAATAGCCAAATACTATACCACCTGAGCGATGCAACGAAAT
GATCAATTTGAGCAAAAATGCTGCATATTTAGGACGGCATCATTATAGAAATGCTTCTTGCTGTGTACTT
TTCTCTCGTCTGGCAGCTGTTTCGCCGTTATTGTTAAAACCGGCTTAAGTTAGGTGTGTTTTCTACGACT
AGTGATGCCCCTACTAGAAGATGTGTGTTGCACAAATGTCCCTGAATAACCAATTTGAAGTGCAGATAGC
AGTAAACGTAAGCTAATATGAATATTATTTAACTGTAATGTTTTAATATCGCTGGACATTACTAATAAAC
CCACTATAAACACATGTACATATGTATGTTTTGGCATACAATGAGTAGTTGGGGAAAAAATGTGTAAAAG
CACCGTGACCATCACAGCATAAAGATAACCAGCTGAAGTATCGAATATGAGTAACCCCCAAATTGAATCA
CATGCCGCAACTGATAGGACCCATGGAAGTACACTCTTCATGGCGATATACAAGACACACACAAGCACGA
ACACCCAGTTGCGGAGGAAATTCTCCGTAAATGAAAACCCAATCGGCGAACAATTCATACCCATATATGG
TAAAAGTTTTGAACGCGACTTGAGAGCGGAGAGCATTGCGGCTGATAAGGTTTTAGCGCTAAGCGGGCTT
TATAAAACGGGCTGCGGGACCAGTTTTCATATCACTACCGTTTGAGTTCTTGTGCTGTGTGGATACTCCT
CCCGACACAAAGCCGCTCCATCAGCCAGCAGTCGTCTAATCCAGAGACCCCGGATCGGGGTACCCAACAT
GGACGCACAAACACGACGACGTGAGCGTCGCGCTGAGAAACAAGCTCAATGGAAAGCTGCAAACGGTGGA
TCTCCTCCAAGCTTGATGGCTTACCCATACGATGTTCCAGATTACGCTATGCGTGAAGCCCTTTTTTCCC
AAGATGGCTGGGGCTGTCAGCATGTTAACCAGGATACTAATTGGGAAGTTCCCAGTTCGCCAGAACCAGC
CAATAAGGATGCACCCGGTCCACCAATGTGGAAGCCAAGCATTAACAATGGTACTGATCTTTGGGAGTCC
AATTTGAGAAACGGAGGTCAGCCGGCCGCACAGCAAGTTCCAAAGCCGTCGTGGGGTCATACACCATCCT
CTAACTTAGGTGGAACATGGGGTGAGGACGACGATGGCGCCGATAGTAGTAGTGTGTGGACTGGAGGAGC
TGTTAGCAACGCGGGATCCGGAGCTGCAGTGGGAGTAAACCAAGCCGGAGTTAATGTCGGTCCAGGCGGT
GTTGTTTCGTCTGGCGGACCTCAGTGGGGACAAGGTGTCGTTGGCGTCGGACTTGGATCAACTGGAGGTA
ACGGGTCAAGCAATATAACTGGATCGTCTGGAGTCGCAACAGGTAGTAGCGGAAACTCCAGCAACGCTGG
TAACGGTTGGGGAGACCCTCGTGAAATACGCCCTTTGGGAGTTGGTGGCTCCATGGATATTCGAAATGTT
GAACATCGCGGCGGTAACGGTTCTGGAGCAACTTCGAGCGATCCACGAGACATTCGCATGATCGATCCGC
GTGACCCTATTCGAGGAGATCCCCGTGGAATATCTGGTCGTCTTAATGGGACCTCTGAAATGTGGGGTCA
TCATCCACAAATGTCCCATAACCAGTTGCAAGGTATCAACAAAATGGTTGGTCAAAGTGTAGCAACTGCC
AGCACCAGTGTCGGAACATCTGGCTCGGGCATCGGTCCTGGAGGTCCCGGTCCTAGTACAGTATCAGGCA
ATATCCCAACACAGTGGGGGCCTGCTCAACCGGTAAGCGTTGGTGTAAGTGGTCCCAAAGACCCCGCTGC
AAGCGGTCACTGGAAAGACATGACTGATTCGATAGGTCGTAGTAGTCATCTCATGCGTGGCCAAAGCCAA
ACGGGAGGTATAGGAATAGCCGGCGTTGGAAATAGCAATGTTCCAGTGGGAGCCAATCCAAGTAATCCTA
TAAGCAGTGTAGTTGGACCTCAAGCCCGGATTCCATCTGTGGGCGGCGTACAACACAAACCAGACGGCGG
CGCTATGTGGGTGCATTCCGGCAATGTAGGTGGCAGAAATAATGTTGCTGCTGTTACTACTTGGGGAGAT
GACACTCATAGCGTTAATGTCGGCGCTCCCAGCAGTGGCAGTGTATCCAGCAACAATTGGGTTGATGACA
AGTCCAACTCAACCTTGGCACAAAACTCTTGGAGCGACCCGGCCCCTGTTGGAGTTAGTTGGGGCAATAA
GCAAAGCAAACCGCCAAGCAATAGTGCTTCATCAGGTTGGAGCACTGCTGCGGGCGTGGTGGATGGGGTT
GATCTAGGATCTGAGTGGAACACGCACGGGGGGATTATTGGAAAATCTCAGCAACAACAAAAACTAGCGG
GACTTAACGTGGGAATGGTGAACGTAATTAACGCGGAGATCATTAAGCAAAGCAAGCAATACAGGATCCT
TGTCGAGAACGGCTTTAAAAAGGAAGATGTAGAGCGGGCATTAGTGATTGCTAATATGAACATCGAAGAG
GCAGCCGATATGCTCCGTGCCAACTCATCCCTATCAATGGATGGTTGGCGTCGACATGATGAGTCCCTTG
GATCTTATGCCGACCACAATAGTTCAACAAGCAGCGGTGGATTTGCTGGTCGTTACCCGGTCAACAGTGG
ACAACCTTCAATGTCCTTTCCTCATAATAACCTTATGAATAACATGGGAGGTACCGCTGTTACTGGAGGT
AACAACAATACAAACATGACAGCTTTACAGGTGCAAAAGTATTTAAATCAAGGGCAACATGGTGTCGCTG
TTGGACCGCAAGCCGTTGGTAATTCTTCAGCAGTATCTGTCGGATTTGGTCAGAACACGTCTAACGCAGC
AGTGGCAGGAGCAGCCTCTGTAAATATAGCAGCAAATACAAACAACCAACCGTCTGGTCAGCAAATTCGC
ATGCTAGGCCAGCAAATTCAGTTGGCCATTCATAGTGGTTTCATATCTAGTCAGATATTGACTCAACCGC
TAACTCAAACAACCCTTAACCTTTTAAACCAACTTCTTAGCAATATTAAGCATCTCCAGGCTGCGCAGCA
ATCCCTTACCCGCGGGGGAAATGTCAATCCAATGGCAGTGAATGTGGCTATATCTAAATACAAGCAGCAA
ATCCAGAATTTACAGAACCAGATAAATGCACAACAGGCTGTGTATGTAAAACAGCAAAATATGCAACCAA
CTTCACAACAACAACAGCCCCAACAACAGCAACTTCCTTCTGTTCATCTAAGTAACTCAGGCAACGACTA
TTTAAGAGGTCACGATGCAATAAATAATTTGCAAAGCAACTTTTCTGAGCTCAATATTAATAAGCCAAGT
GGATATCAAGGAGCGTCCAATCAACAATCCCGATTAAATCAGTGGAAGCTTCCAGTATTAGATAAGGAGA
TCAACTCTGACAGTACGGAATTTTCTCGTGCCCCAGGTGCAACGAAACAAAATTTGACGGCCAACACAAG
CAACATAAACTCTTTGGGTCTTCAAAACGATAGTACATGGTCAACTGGACGCAGTATTGGTGACGGTTGG
CCTGATCCCTCATCTGATAACGAGAATAAAGACTGGTCTGTTGCTCAGCCAACTTCAGCAGCAACTGCTT
ACACTGATCTGGTCCAAGAGTTTGAGCCAGGCAAGCCATGGAAGGGTTCACAGATCAAAAGCATAGAAGA
TGATCCCAGCATTACACCAGGAAGCGTTGCTAGATCTCCATTGTCTATTAATTCGACGCCAAAAGATGCT
GACATATTTGCCAATACCGGTAAAAATTCACCGACTGATTTACCGCCACTAAGTTTATCGTCGTCTACAT
GGAGTTTTAATCCAAACCAAAATTATCCGAGTCACAGTTGGTCTGACAATAGTCAACAATGTACCGCCAC
TTCGGAGCTTTGGACAAGCCCGCTAAATAAATCATCGTCTCGAGGTCCCCCGCCAGGATTGACTGCCAAT
TCAAATAAATCTGCAAATAGTAATGCGTCAACGCCAACAACTATTACCGGAGGTGCGAATGGATGGTTAC
AGCCTCGAAGTGGCGGTGTTCAAACCACAAACACTAATTGGACAGGTGGTAACACCACTTGGGGCTCCAG
TTGGTTGCTTTTGAAAAATCTAACAGCACAGATTGATGGTCCTACTTTGCGTACACTGTGTATGCAGCAT
GGGCCCCTTGTCAGCTTTCACCCGTATTTGAACCAAGGAATTGCCTTATGTAAATATACTACTCGTGAGG
AGGCGAACAAGGCGCAAATGGCGTTAAACAACTGTGTCCTCGCCAACACCACAATATTTGCTGAATCTCC
CAGCGAGAACGAGGTGCAAAGCATTATGCAGCACTTACCACAAACTCCTTCCTCTACAAGCTCTAGTGGA
ACTAGTGGTGGCAACGTCGGAGGCGTCGGCACTTCAGCCAATAATGCAAACAGTGGTTCTGCAGCTTGTC
TGTCCGGAAACAATAGCGGCAACGGAAACGGCAGCGCGAGCGGCGCCGGCAGCGGCAACAATGGCAACAG
TAGCTGCAACAACAGTGCCGCCGGGGGGGGCAGCAGCAGCAACAACACGATTACCACTGTAGCAAATTCG
AATCTTGTTGGTTCTAGTGGCTCTGTCTCAAATTCCTCTGGCGTTACTGCTAACTCTAGTACTGTTTCTG
TAGTTAGTTGTACAGCGAGTGGGAATTCCATAAATGGGGCAGGTACTGCAAACAGTTCTGGTTCAAAGAG
TAGTGCAAACAATTTAGCTAGCGGCCAGTCTAGCGCTTCTAACTTAACTAATAGCACCAATTCAACATGG
CGACAAACTAGCCAAAACCAAGCTCTTCAAAGTCAAAGCAGGCCATCAGGCAGAGAAGCTGACTTTGATT
ATATATCTCTCGTTTATTCCATTGTTGATGATTAAGCGGCCGCTCGAGTCTAGAGGGCCCGCGGTTCGAA
GGTAAGCCTATCCCTAACCCTCTCCTCGGTCTCGATTCTACGCGTACCGGTCATCATCACCATCACCATT
GAGTTTAAACCCGCTGATCAGCCTCGACTGTGCCTTCTAAGGCCTGAGCTCGCTGATCAGCCTCGATCGA
GGATCCAGACATGATAAGATACATTGATGAGTTTGGACAAACCACAACTAGAATGCAGTGAAAAAAATGC
TTTATTTGTGAAATTTGTGATGCTATTGCTTTATTTGTAACCATTATAAGCTGCAATAAACAAGTTAACA
ACAACAATTGCATTCATTTTATGTTTCAGGTTCAGGGGGAGGTGTGGGAGGTTTTTTAAAGCAAGTAAAA
CCTCTACAAATGTGGTATGGCTGATTATGATCAGTCGACCGATGCCCTTGAGAGCCTTCAACCCAGTCAG
CTCCTTCCGGTGGGCGCGGGGCATGACTATCGTCGCCGCACTTATGACTGTCTTCTTTATCATGCAACTC
GTAGGACAGGTGCCGGCAGCGCTCTGGGTCATTTTCGGCGAGGACCGCTTTCGCTGGAGCGCGACGATGA
TCGGCCTGTCGCTTGCGGTATTCGGAATCTTGCACGCCCTCGCTCAAGCCTTCGTCACTGGTCCCGCCAC
CAAACGTTTCGGCGAGAAGCAGGCCATTATCGCCGGCATGGCGGCCGACGCGCTGGGCTACGTCTTGCTG
GCGTTCGCGACGCGAGGCTGGATGGCCTTCCCCATTATGATTCTTCTCGCTTCCGGCGGCATCGGGATGC
CCGCGTTGCAGGCCATGCTGTCCAGGCAGGTAGATGACGACCATCAGGGACAGCTTCAAGGATCGCTCGC
GGCTCTTACCAGCCAGCAAAAGGCCAGGAACCGTAAAAAGGCCGCGTTGCTGGCGTTTTTCCATAGGCTC
CGCCCCCCTGACGAGCATCACAAAAATCGACGCTCAAGTCAGAGGTGGCGAAACCCGACAGGACTATAAA
GATACCAGGCGTTTCCCCCTGGAAGCTCCCTCGTGCGCTCTCCTGTTCCGACCCTGCCGCTTACCGGATA
CCTGTCCGCCTTTCTCCCTTCGGGAAGCGTGGCGCTTTCTCAATGCTCACGCTGTAGGTATCTCAGTTCG
GTGTAGGTCGTTCGCTCCAAGCTGGGCTGTGTGCACGAACCCCCCGTTCAGCCCGACCGCTGCGCCTTAT
CCGGTAACTATCGTCTTGAGTCCAACCCGGTAAGACACGACTTATCGCCACTGGCAGCAGCCACTGGTAA
CAGGATTAGCAGAGCGAGGTATGTAGGCGGTGCTACAGAGTTCTTGAAGTGGTGGCCTAACTACGGCTAC
ACTAGAAGGACAGTATTTGGTATCTGCGCTCTGCTGAAGCCAGTTACCTTCGGAAAAAGAGTTGGTAGCT
CTTGATCCGGCAAACAAACCACCGCTGGTAGCGGTGGTTTTTTTGTTTGCAAGCAGCAGATTACGCGCAG
AAAAAAAGGATCTCAAGAAGATCCTTTGATCTTTTCTACGGGGTCTGACGCTCAGTGGAACGAAAACTCA
CGTTAAGGGATTTTGGTCATGAGATTATCAAAAAGGATCTTCACCTAGATCCTTTTAAATTAAAAATGAA
GTTTTAAATCAATCTAAAGTATATATGAGTAAACTTGGTCTGACAGTTACCAATGCTTAATCAGTGAGGC
ACCTATCTCAGCGATCTGTCTATTTCGTTCATCCATAGTTGCCTGACTCCCCGTCGTGTAGATAACTACG
ATACGGGAGGGCTTACCATCTGGCCCCAGTGCTGCAATGATACCGCGAGACCCACGCTCACCGGCTCCAG
ATTTATCAGCAATAAACCAGCCAGCCGGAAGGGCCGAGCGCAGAAGTGGTCCTGCAACTTTATCCGCCTC
CATCCAGTCTATTAATTGTTGCCGGGAAGCTAGAGTAAGTAGTTCGCCAGTTAATAGTTTGCGCAACGTT
GTTGCCATTGCTGCAGGCATCGTGGTGTCACGCTCGTCGTTTGGTATGGCTTCATTCAGCTCCGGTTCCC
AACGATCAAGGCGAGTTACATGATCCCCCATGTTGTGCAAAAAAGCGGTTAGCTCCTTCGGTCCTCCGAT
CGTTGTCAGAAGTAAGTTGGCCGCAGTGTTATCACTCATGGTTATGGCAGCACTGCATAATTCTCTTACT
GTCATGCCATCCGTAAGATGCTTTTCTGTGACTGGTGAGTACTCAACCAAGTCATTCTGAGAATAGTGTA
TGCGGCGACCGAGTTGCTCTTGCCCGGCGTCAACACGGGATAATACCGCGCCACATAGCAGAACTTTAAA
AGTGCTCATCATTGGAAAACGTTCTTCGGGGCGAAAACTCTCAAGGATCTTACCGCTGTTGAGATCCAGT
TCGATGTAACCCACTCGTGCACCCAACTGATCTTCAGCATCTTTTACTTTCACCAGCGTTTCTGGGTGAG
CAAAAACAGGAAGGCAAAATGCCGCAAAAAAGGGAATAAGGGCGACACGGAAATGTTGAATACTCATACT
CTTCCTTTTTCAATATTATTGAAGCATTTATCAGGGTTATTGTCTCATGAGCGGATACATATTTGAATGT
ATTTAGAAAAATAAACAAATAGGGGTTCCGCGCACATTTCCCCGAAAAGTGCCACCTGACGTCTAAGAAA
CCATTATTATCATGACATTAACCTATAAAAATAGGCGTATCACGAGGCCCTTTCGT
Features (pLannotate 1.2.2; 11 found; start..end, strand, type, name):
     56..2568    +  promoter       Ac5 promoter: Drosophila melanogaster actin 5C promoter
   2589..2654    +  CDS            N (fragment): REGN_LAMBD - Experimental evidence at protein level: Swiss-Prot protein existence level 1. Plays a role as a transcriptional antitermination factor that allows the virus to initiate its lytic phase. Activates expression of the delayed viral early genes by modifying host RNA polymerase (RNAP) into a form that is resistant to termination signals. This antitermination function requires the host NusA protein which serves to stabilize the interaction between antitermination protein N and host RNA polymerase. From Escherichia phage lambda (Bacteriophage lambda).
   2682..2708    +  CDS            3xHA (fragment): three tandem HA epitope tags
   2709..6752    +  CDS            gw: GAWKY_DROME - Also known as GW182 From Drosophila melanogaster (Fruit fly).
   6791..6832    +  CDS            V5 tag: epitope tag from simian virus 5
   6932..7066    -  polyA_signal   SV40 poly(A) signal: SV40 polyadenylation signal
   7089..7173    -  CDS            large T antigen (fragment): large T antigen from SV40 (simian virus 40)
   7174..7644    +  CDS            TcR (fragment): tetracycline efflux protein; tet; confers resistance to tetracycline
   7688..8276    -  rep_origin     ori: high-copy-number ColE1/pMB1/pBR322/pUC origin of replication
   8447..9307    -  CDS            AmpR: β-lactamase; bla; confers resistance to ampicillin, carbenicillin, and related antibiotics
   9308..9412    -  promoter       AmpR promoter: bla
