[The description below was written by a language model from this plasmid's Addgene catalogue record and pLannotate feature annotations shown in this document.]
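Description:
pAc5.1B-lambdaN-HA-DmGW182-delmf2_E is a 9.5 kb insect expression plasmid for producing a tagged deletion variant of the Drosophila melanogaster GW182 protein (gene gw, also called Gawky), a factor required for miRNA-mediated silencing. The catalogue lists the backbone as unknown, although the name and the annotated parts point to a pAc5.1B-type vector. It is propagated in E. coli through a ColE1/pUC-family origin and selected with ampicillin via a bla (AmpR) cassette driven by its own promoter. The origin is annotated as a high-copy type, whereas the catalogue entry records the plasmid as low copy. Short fragments annotated as tetracycline resistance and SV40 large T antigen appear to be non-functional backbone remnants.

Expression is driven by the constitutive Drosophila actin 5C (Ac5) promoter and ends at an SV40 polyadenylation signal. The open reading frame begins with a short fragment of the bacteriophage lambda N protein, the peptide that binds boxB RNA hairpins, followed by an HA epitope (annotated as a fragment matching part of a 3xHA tag, about the length of one copy) and then the gw coding sequence of about 4 kb. A V5 tag from the vector lies downstream, but the record does not show whether it is read in frame with the insert. The "delmf2" label indicates a deletion within GW182, but its boundaries are not stated.

The lambdaN fusion suits tethering assays in cultured insect cells: the protein is recruited directly to a boxB-containing reporter mRNA, so its silencing activity can be measured independently of miRNA targeting, while the HA tag allows detection or immunoprecipitation. This fits the associated study mapping GW182 silencing domains.
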