Addgene plasmid #146254: pAc5.1B-lambdaN-HA-DmGW182-delmf2_E
Purpose: Insect Expression of DmGW182-delmf2
Depositing lab: Elisa Izaurralde. Depositing organization: Max Planck Institute for Developmental Biology. Publication: A C-terminal silencing domain in GW182 is essential for miRNA function. Eulalio A, Helms S, Fritzsch C, Fauser M, Izaurralde E. RNA. 2009 Jun;15(6):1067-77. doi: 10.1261/rna.1605509. Epub 2009 Apr 21. PubMed 19383769.
Backbone
  Vector backbone: Unknown
  Vector type: Insect Expression
Growth in bacteria
  Bacterial resistance: Ampicillin, 100 μg/mL
  Growth temperature: 37°C
  Growth strain: DH5alpha
  Copy number: Low Copy
Gene/Insert
  Gene/Insert name: DmGW182-delmf2
  Species: D. melanogaster (fly)
  Entrez Gene: gw (a.k.a. Dmel_CG31992, CG11484, CG31992, CG9905, Dmel\CG31992, GQ182, GW, GW182, Gw, Gw182, anon-EST:Posey205, dGW182, gw182)
  Cloning method: Unknown
Terms and licenses: Academic/Nonprofit Terms; Industry Terms: Not Available to Industry
Depositor comments: Plasmids from this collection were made available to the research community and donated after the lab closed. Please note that the sequence provided by the depositing laboratory may be theoretical/predicted or based on Sanger sequencing results. There may be discrepancies between sequencing results obtained by Addgene and the depositor sequence. If an Addgene verified sequence is not available, please contact before placing your order to request that our lab fully sequence the plasmid.
How to cite: pAc5.1B-lambdaN-HA-DmGW182-delmf2_E was a gift from Elisa Izaurralde (Addgene plasmid # 146254 ; http://n2t.net/addgene:146254 ; RRID:Addgene_146254)
